>Addgene plasmid #53655 | ETV1A-c014 | depositor partial sequence | sequence record 83782 | insert sequence
ATGCACCATCATCATCATCATTCTTCTGGTGTAGATCTGGGTACCGAGAACCTGTACTTCCAATCCATGG
GACCCACATCCCAACGGCGAGGATCACTTCAGCTCTGGCAGTTTTTGGTAGCTCTTCTGGATGACCCTTC
AAATTCTCATTTTATTGCCTGGACTGGTCGAGGCATGGAATTTAAACTGATTGAGCCTGAAGAGGTGGCC
CGACGTTGGGGCATTCAGAAAAACAGGCCAGCTATGAACTATGATAAACTTAGCCGTTCACTCCGCTATT
ACTATGAGAAAGGAATTATGCAAAAGGTGGCTGGAGAGAGATATGTCTACAAGTTTGTGTGTGATCCAGA
AGCCCTTTTCTCCATGGCCTTTTCAGATAATTGACAGTAAAGGTGGATACGGATCCGAA
