>Addgene plasmid #53655 | ETV1A-c014 | addgene partial sequence | sequence record 86690 | T7 5'-TAATACGACTCACTATAGGG-3'
AATAATTTTGTTTAACTTTAAGAAGGAGATATACATATGCACCATCATCATCATCATTCTTCTGGTGTAG
ATCTGGGTACCGAGAACCTGTACTTCCAATCCATGGGACCCACATCCCAACGGCGAGGATCACTTCAGCT
CTGGCAGTTTTTGGTAGCTCTTCTGGATGACCCTTCAAATTCTCATTTTATTGCCTGGACTGGTCGAGGC
ATGGAATTTAAACTGATTGAGCCTGAAGAGGTGGCCCGACGTTGGGGCATTCAGAAAAACAGGCCAGCTA
TGAACTATGATAAACTTAGCCGTTCACTCCGCTATTACTATGAGAAAGGAATTATGCAAAAGGTGGCTGG
AGAGAGATATGTCTACAAGTTTGTGTGTGATCCAGAAGCCCTTTTCTCCATGGCCTTTTCAGATAATTGA
CAGTAAAGGTGGATACGGATCCGAATTCGAGCTCCGTCGACAAGCTTGCGGCCGCACTCGAGCACCACCA
CCACCACCACTGAGATCCGGCTGCTAACAAAGCCCGAAAGGAAGCTGAGTTGGCTGCTGCCACCGCTGAG
CAATAACTAGCATAACCCCTTGGGGCCTCTAAACGGGTCTTGAGGGGTTTTTTGCTGAAAGGAGGAACTA
TATCCGGATTGGCGAATGGG
[124 nt withheld, positions 651-774]
C
[92 nt withheld, positions 776-867]
AGGGTGATGGTTCACGTAGTGGGCCATCGCCCCTGATAGACGGTTTTTTCGCCCTTT
