[The description below was written by a language model from this plasmid's Addgene catalogue record.]
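Description:
ETV1A-c014 is a bacterial expression plasmid built on pNIC28-Bsa4, a pET28-derived vector designed for high-throughput production of recombinant proteins for structural biology. It is maintained in E. coli as a high-copy plasmid under kanamycin selection. A cloning strain is used for propagation, while a BL21(DE3) derivative carrying a rare-codon tRNA helper plasmid is recommended for expression. This fits the vector's reliance on T7 RNA polymerase supplied by a DE3 lysogen.

The insert is ETV1A, which encodes a fragment or version of ETV1. The record notes that the construct was designed for structure determination and may not contain the full open reading frame, and it does not state the exact residue boundaries or the source species. Expression is driven by a T7 promoter under lac operator control, so transcription is repressed until induction. The protein is produced with an N-terminal His-tag for immobilised metal affinity purification, followed by a TEV protease cleavage site that allows the tag to be removed afterwards.

The insert was introduced by ligation-independent cloning. In the parent vector, BsaI cleavage followed by T4 polymerase treatment generates the single-stranded overhangs and releases a SacB stuffer fragment. SacB confers sucrose sensitivity, which provides counter-selection against uncut or non-recombinant vector. Flanking T7 promoter and T7 terminator primer sites allow the insert to be verified by sequencing.

The plasmid is typically used to overexpress and purify the ETV1 construct for crystallography or related biophysical work, and the depositor comments link it to a deposited structure. No feature table was provided, so element positions and sizes cannot be given.
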