Addgene plasmid #53655: ETV1A-c014
Purpose: bacterial expression plasmid
Depositing lab: Nicola Burgess-Brown. Depositing organization: University of Oxford.
Backbone
  Vector backbone: pNIC28-Bsa4
  Backbone manufacturer: SGC
  Vector type: Bacterial Expression
Growth in bacteria
  Bacterial resistance: Kanamycin, 50 μg/mL
  Growth temperature: 37°C
  Growth strain: Mach1
  Growth instructions: BL21(DE3)-R3-pRARE2 is recommended for expression
  Copy number: High Copy
Gene/Insert
  Gene/Insert name: ETV1A (alt name: gi|31742534)
  Mutation: Bacterial expression for structure determination; may not be full ORF, see comments
  Cloning method: Ligation Independent Cloning
  Sequencing primers: 5′ T7; 3′ T7-term
Terms and licenses: Academic/Nonprofit Terms; Industry Terms: Not Available to Industry
Depositor comments: T7/lac regulated, N-terminal His-tag, TEV, LIC cloning using BsaI cleavage/T4 polymerase, SacB stuffer fragment, pET28 backbone. http://www.thesgc.org/structures/4AVP/
How to cite: ETV1A-c014 was a gift from Nicola Burgess-Brown (Addgene plasmid # 53655 ; http://n2t.net/addgene:53655 ; RRID:Addgene_53655)
